>Addgene plasmid #102806 | Lv EF1a MS2-Fkbp1x 2A Hygro | addgene full sequence | sequence record 198215 | Addgene NGS Result
GTCGACGGATCGGGAGATCTCCCGATCCCCTATGGTGCACTCTCAGTACAATCTGCTCTGATGCCGCATA
GTTAAGCCAGTATCTGCTCCCTGCTTGTGTGTTGGAGGTCGCTGAGTAGTGCGCGAGCAAAATTTAAGCT
ACAACAAGGCAAGGCTTGACCGACAATTGCATGAAGAATCTGCTTAGGGTTAGGCGTTTTGCGCTGCTTC
GCGATGTACGGGCCAGATATACGCGTTGACATTGATTATTGACTAGTTATTAATAGTAATCAATTACGGG
GTCATTAGTTCATAGCCCATATATGGAGTTCCGCGTTACATAACTTACGGTAAATGGCCCGCCTGGCTGA
CCGCCCAACGACCCCCGCCCATTGACGTCAATAATGACGTATGTTCCCATAGTAACGCCAATAGGGACTT
TCCATTGACGTCAATGGGTGGAGTATTTACGGTAAACTGCCCACTTGGCAGTACATCAAGTGTATCATAT
GCCAAGTACGCCCCCTATTGACGTCAATGACGGTAAATGGCCCGCCTGGCATTATGCCCAGTACATGACC
TTATGGGACTTTCCTACTTGGCAGTACATCTACGTATTAGTCATCGCTATTACCATGGTGATGCGGTTTT
GGCAGTACATCAATGGGCGTGGATAGCGGTTTGACTCACGGGGATTTCCAAGTCTCCACCCCATTGACGT
CAATGGGAGTTTGTTTTGGCACCAAAATCAACGGGACTTTCCAAAATGTCGTAACAACTCCGCCCCATTG
ACGCAAATGGGCGGTAGGCGTGTACGGTGGGAGGTCTATATAAGCAGCGCGTTTTGCCTGTACTGGGTCT
CTCTGGTTAGACCAGATCTGAGCCTGGGAGCTCTCTGGCTAACTAGGGAACCCACTGCTTAAGCCTCAAT
AAAGCTTGCCTTGAGTGCTTCAAGTAGTGTGTGCCCGTCTGTTGTGTGACTCTGGTAACTAGAGATCCCT
CAGACCCTTTTAGTCAGTGTGGAAAATCTCTAGCAGTGGCGCCCGAACAGGGACTTGAAAGCGAAAGGGA
AACCAGAGGAGCTCTCTCGACGCAGGACTCGGCTTGCTGAAGCGCGCACGGCAAGAGGCGAGGGGCGGCG
ACTGGTGAGTACGCCAAAAATTTTGACTAGCGGAGGCTAGAAGGAGAGAGATGGGTGCGAGAGCGTCAGT
ATTAAGCGGGGGAGAATTAGATCGCGATGGGAAAAAATTCGGTTAAGGCCAGGGGGAAAGAAAAAATATA
AATTAAAACATATAGTATGGGCAAGCAGGGAGCTAGAACGATTCGCAGTTAATCCTGGCCTGTTAGAAAC
ATCAGAAGGCTGTAGACAAATACTGGGACAGCTACAACCATCCCTTCAGACAGGATCAGAAGAACTTAGA
TCATTATATAATACAGTAGCAACCCTCTATTGTGTGCATCAAAGGATAGAGATAAAAGACACCAAGGAAG
CTTTAGACAAGATAGAGGAAGAGCAAAACAAAAGTAAGACCACCGCACAGCAAGCGGCCGCTGATCTTCA
GACCTGGAGGAGGAGATATGAGGGACAATTGGAGAAGTGAATTATATAAATATAAAGTAGTAAAAATTGA
ACCATTAGGAGTAGCACCCACCAAGGCAAAGAGAAGAGTGGTGCAGAGAGAAAAAAGAGCAGTGGGAATA
GGAGCTTTGTTCCTTGGGTTCTTGGGAGCAGCAGGAAGCACTATGGGCGCAGCGTCAATGACGCTGACGG
TACAGGCCAGACAATTATTGTCTGGTATAGTGCAGCAGCAGAACAATTTGCTGAGGGCTATTGAGGCGCA
ACAGCATCTGTTGCAACTCACAGTCTGGGGCATCAAGCAGCTCCAGGCAAGAATCCTGGCTGTGGAAAGA
TACCTAAAGGATCAACAGCTCCTGGGGATTTGGGGTTGCTCTGGAAAACTCATTTGCACCACTGCTGTGC
CTTGGAATGCTAGTTGGAGTAATAAATCTCTGGAACAGATTTGGAATCACACGACCTGGATGGAGTGGGA
CAGAGAAATTAACAATTACACAAGCTTAATACACTCCTTAATTGAAGAATCGCAAAACCAGCAAGAAAAG
AATGAACAAGAATTATTGGAATTAGATAAATGGGCAAGTTTGTGGAATTGGTTTAACATAACAAATTGGC
TGTGGTATATAAAATTATTCATAATGATAGTAGGAGGCTTGGTAGGTTTAAGAATAGTTTTTGCTGTACT
TTCTATAGTGAATAGAGTTAGGCAGGGATATTCACCATTATCGTTTCAGACCCACCTCCCAACCCCGAGG
GGACCCGACAGGCCCGAAGGAATAGAAGAAGAAGGTGGAGAGAGAGACAGAGACAGATCCATTCGATTAG
TGAACGGATCGGCACTGCGTGCGCCAATTCTGCAGACAAATGGCAGTATTCATCCACAATTTTAAAAGAA
AAGGGGGGATTGGGGGGTACAGTGCAGGGGAAAGAATAGTAGACATAATAGCAACAGACATACAAACTAA
AGAATTACAAAAACAAATTACAAAAATTCAAAATTTTCGGGTTTATTACAGGGACAGCAGAGATCCAGTT
TGGTTAATTAGCTAGCTGCAAAGATGGATAAAGTTTTAAACAGAGAGGAATCTTTGCAGCTAATGGACCT
TCTAGGTCTTGAAAGGAGTGGGAATTGGCTCCGGTGCCCGTCAGTGGGCAGAGCGCACATCGCCCACAGT
CCCCGAGAAGTTGGGGGGAGGGGTCGGCAATTGAACCGGTGCCTAGAGAAGGTGGCGCGGGGTAAACTGG
GAAAGTGATGTCGTGTACTGGCTCCGCCTTTTTCCCGAGGGTGGGGGAGAACCGTATATAAGTGCAGTAG
TCGCCGTGAACGTTCTTTTTCGCAACGGGTTTGCCGCCAGAACACAGGTAAGTGCCGTGTGTGGTTCCCG
CGGGCCTGGCCTCTTTACGGGTTATGGCCCTTGCGTGCCTTGAATTACTTCCACCTGGCTGCAGTACGTG
ATTCTTGATCCCGAGCTTCGGGTTGGAAGTGGGTGGGAGAGTTCGAGGCCTTGCGCTTAAGGAGCCCCTT
CGCCTCGTGCTTGAGTTGAGGCCTGGCCTGGGCGCTGGGGCCGCCGCGTGCGAATCTGGTGGCACCTTCG
CGCCTGTCTCGCTGCTTTCGATAAGTCTCTAGCCATTTAAAATTTTTGATGACCTGCTGCGACGCTTTTT
TTCTGGCAAGATAGTCTTGTAAATGCGGGCCAAGATCTGCACACTGGTATTTCGGTTTTTGGGGCCGCGG
GCGGCGACGGGGCCCGTGCGTCCCAGCGCACATGTTCGGCGAGGCGGGGCCTGCGAGCGCGGCCACCGAG
AATCGGACGGGGGTAGTCTCAAGCTGGCCGGCCTGCTCTGGTGCCTGGCCTCGCGCCGCCGTGTATCGCC
CCGCCCTGGGCGGCAAGGCTGGCCCGGTCGGCACCAGTTGCGTGAGCGGAAAGATGGCCGCTTCCCGGCC
CTGCTGCAGGGAGCTCAAAATGAAGGACGCGGCGCTCGGGAGAGCGGGCGGGTGAGTCACCCACACAAAG
GAAAAGGGCCTTTCCGTCCTCAGCCGTCGCTTCATGTGACTCCACGGAGTACCGGGCGCCGTCCAGGCAC
CTCGATTAGTTCTCGAGCTTTTGGAGTACGTCGTCTTTAGGTTGGGGGGAGGGGTTTTATGCGATGGAGT
TTCCCCACACTGAGTGGGTGGAGACTGAAGTTAGGCCAGCTTGGCACTTGATGTAATTCTCCTTGGAATT
TGCCCTTTTTGAGTTTGGATCTTGGTTCATTCTCAAGCCTCAGACAGTGGTTCAAAGTTTTTTTCTTCCA
TTTCAGGTGTCGTGACGTACGGCCACCATGGCTTCAAACTTTACTCAGTTCGTGCTCGTGGACAATGGTG
GGACAGGGGATGTGACAGTGGCTCCTTCTAATTTCGCTAATGGGGTGGCAGAGTGGATCAGCTCCAACTC
ACGGAGCCAGGCCTACAAGGTGACATGCAGCGTCAGGCAGTCTAGTGCCCAGAAGAGAAAGTATACCATC
AAGGTGGAGGTCCCCAAAGTGGCTACCCAGACAGTGGGCGGAGTCGAACTGCCTGTCGCCGCTTGGAGGT
CCTACCTGAACATGGAGCTCACTATCCCAATTTTCGCTACCAATTCTGACTGTGAACTCATCGTGAAGGC
AATGCAGGGGCTCCTCAAAGACGGTAATCCTATCCCTTCCGCCATCGCCGCTAACTCAGGTATCTACAGC
GCTGGAGGAGGTGGAAGCGGAGGAGGAGGAAGCGGAGGAGGAGGTAGCGGACCTAAGAAAAAGAGGAAGG
TGGCGGCCGCTGGATCCGGCGTGCAGGTGGAGACTATCTCCCCAGGGGACGGGCGCACCTTCCCCAAGCG
CGGCCAGACCTGCGTGGTGCACTACACCGGGATGCTTGAAGATGGAAAGAAATTTGATTCCTCCCGGGAC
AGAAACAAGCCCTTTAAGTTTATGCTAGGCAAGCAGGAGGTGATCCGAGGCTGGGAAGAAGGGGTTGCCC
AGATGAGTGTGGGTCAGAGAGCCAAACTGACTATATCTCCAGATTATGCCTATGGTGCCACTGGGCACCC
AGGCATCATCCCACCACATGCCACTCTCGTCTTCGATGTGGAGCTTCTAAAACTGGAATGTACAGGCAGT
GGAGAGGGCAGAGGAAGTCTGCTAACATGCGGTGACGTCGAGGAGAATCCTGGCCCAACCATGAAAAAGC
CTGAACTCACCGCTACCTCTGTCGAGAAGTTTCTGATCGAAAAGTTCGACAGCGTCTCCGACCTGATGCA
GCTCTCCGAGGGCGAAGAATCTCGGGCTTTCAGCTTCGATGTGGGAGGGCGTGGATATGTCCTGCGGGTG
AATAGCTGCGCCGATGGTTTCTACAAAGATCGCTATGTTTATCGGCACTTTGCATCCGCCGCTCTCCCTA
TTCCCGAAGTGCTTGACATTGGGGAGTTCAGCGAGAGCCTGACCTATTGCATCTCCCGCCGTGCACAGGG
TGTCACCTTGCAAGACCTGCCTGAAACCGAACTGCCCGCTGTTCTCCAGCCCGTCGCCGAGGCCATGGAT
GCCATCGCTGCCGCCGATCTTAGCCAGACCAGCGGGTTCGGCCCATTCGGACCTCAAGGAATCGGTCAAT
ACACTACATGGCGCGATTTCATCTGCGCTATTGCTGATCCCCATGTGTATCACTGGCAAACTGTGATGGA
CGACACCGTCAGTGCCTCCGTCGCCCAGGCTCTCGATGAGCTGATGCTTTGGGCCGAGGACTGCCCCGAA
GTCCGGCACCTCGTGCACGCCGATTTCGGCTCCAACAATGTCCTGACCGACAATGGCCGCATAACAGCCG
TCATTGACTGGAGCGAGGCCATGTTCGGGGATTCCCAATACGAGGTCGCCAACATCTTCTTCTGGAGGCC
CTGGTTGGCTTGTATGGAGCAGCAGACCCGCTACTTCGAGCGGAGGCATCCCGAGCTTGCAGGATCTCCT
CGGCTCCGGGCTTATATGCTCCGCATTGGTCTTGACCAACTCTATCAGAGCTTGGTTGACGGCAATTTCG
ATGATGCAGCTTGGGCTCAGGGTCGCTGCGACGCAATCGTCCGGTCCGGAGCCGGGACTGTCGGGCGTAC
ACAAATCGCCCGCAGAAGCGCTGCCGTCTGGACCGATGGCTGTGTGGAAGTGCTCGCCGATAGTGGAAAC
AGACGCCCCAGCACTCGTCCTAGGGCAAAGGATCTGCAGTAATGAGAATTCGATATCAAGCTTATCGGTA
ATCAACCTCTGGATTACAAAATTTGTGAAAGATTGACTGGTATTCTTAACTATGTTGCTCCTTTTACGCT
ATGTGGATACGCTGCTTTAATGCCTTTGTATCATGCTATTGCTTCCCGTATGGCTTTCATTTTCTCCTCC
TTGTATAAATCCTGGTTGCTGTCTCTTTATGAGGAGTTGTGGCCCGTTGTCAGGCAACGTGGCGTGGTGT
GCACTGTGTTTGCTGACGCAACCCCCACTGGTTGGGGCATTGCCACCACCTGTCAGCTCCTTTCCGGGAC
TTTCGCTTTCCCCCTCCCTATTGCCACGGCGGAACTCATCGCCGCCTGCCTTGCCCGCTGCTGGACAGGG
GCTCGGCTGTTGGGCACTGACAATTCCGTGGTGTTGTCGGGGAAATCATCGTCCTTTCCTTGGCTGCTCG
CCTGTGTTGCCACCTGGATTCTGCGCGGGACGTCCTTCTGCTACGTCCCTTCGGCCCTCAATCCAGCGGA
CCTTCCTTCCCGCGGCCTGCTGCCGGCTCTGCGGCCTCTTCCGCGTCTTCGCCTTCGCCCTCAGACGAGT
CGGATCTCCCTTTGGGCCGCCTCCCCGCATCGATACCGTCGACCTCGAGACCTAGAAAAACATGGAGCAA
TCACAAGTAGCAATACAGCAGCTACCAATGCTGATTGTGCCTGGCTAGAAGCACAAGAGGAGGAGGAGGT
GGGTTTTCCAGTCACACCTCAGGTACCTTTAAGACCAATGACTTACAAGGCAGCTGTAGATCTTAGCCAC
TTTTTAAAAGAAAAGGGGGGACTGGAAGGGCTAATTCACTCCCAACGAAGACAAGATATCCTTGATCTGT
GGATCTACCACACACAAGGCTACTTCCCTGATTGGCAGAACTACACACCAGGGCCAGGGATCAGATATCC
ACTGACCTTTGGATGGTGCTACAAGCTAGTACCAGTTGAGCAAGAGAAGGTAGAAGAAGCCAATGAAGGA
GAGAACACCCGCTTGTTACACCCTGTGAGCCTGCATGGGATGGATGACCCGGAGAGAGAAGTATTAGAGT
GGAGGTTTGACAGCCGCCTAGCATTTCATCACATGGCCCGAGAGCTGCATCCGGACTGTACTGGGTCTCT
CTGGTTAGACCAGATCTGAGCCTGGGAGCTCTCTGGCTAACTAGGGAACCCACTGCTTAAGCCTCAATAA
AGCTTGCCTTGAGTGCTTCAAGTAGTGTGTGCCCGTCTGTTGTGTGACTCTGGTAACTAGAGATCCCTCA
GACCCTTTTAGTCAGTGTGGAAAATCTCTAGCAGGGCCCGTTTAAACCCGCTGATCAGCCTCGACTGTGC
CTTCTAGTTGCCAGCCATCTGTTGTTTGCCCCTCCCCCGTGCCTTCCTTGACCCTGGAAGGTGCCACTCC
CACTGTCCTTTCCTAATAAAATGAGGAAATTGCATCGCATTGTCTGAGTAGGTGTCATTCTATTCTGGGG
GGTGGGGTGGGGCAGGACAGCAAGGGGGAGGATTGGGAAGACAATAGCAGGCATGCTGGGGATGCGGTGG
GCTCTATGGCTTCTGAGGCGGAAAGAACCAGCTGGGGCTCTAGGGGGTATCCCC
[124 nt withheld, positions 7405-7528]
C
[91 nt withheld, positions 7530-7620]
A
[49 nt withheld, positions 7622-7670]
CCTTTGACGTTGGAGTCCACGTTCTTT
[37 nt withheld, positions 7698-7734]
ACCCTATCTCGGTCTATTCTTTTGATTTATAAGGGATTTTGCCGATTTCGGCCTATTGGTTAAAAAATGA
GCTGATTTAACAAAAATTTAACGCGAATTAATTCTGTGGAATGTGTGTCAGTTAGGGTGTGGAAAGTCCC
CAGGCTCCCCAGCAGGCAGAAGTATGCAAAGCATGCATCTCAATTAGTCAGCAACCAGGTGTGGAAAGTC
CCCAGGCTCCCCAGCAGGCAGAAGTATGCAAAGCATGCATCTCAATTAGTCAGCAACCATAGTCCCGCCC
CTAACTCCGCCCATCCCGCCCCTAACTCCGCCCAGTTCCGCCCATTCTCCGCCCCATGGCTGACTAATTT
TTTTTATTTATGCAGAGGCCGAGGCCGCCTCTGCCTCTGAGCTATTCCAGAAGTAGTGAGGAGGCTTTTT
TGGAGGCCTAGGCTTTTGCAAAAAGCTCCCGGGAGCTTGTATATCCATTTTCGGATCTGATCAGCACGTG
TTGACAATTAATCATCGGCATAGTATATCGGCATAGTATAATACGACAAGGTGAGGAACTAAACCATGGC
CAAGTTGACCAGTGCCGTTCCGGTGCTCACCGCGCGCGACGTCGCCGGAGCGGTCGAGTTCTGGACCGAC
CGGCTCGGGTTCTCCCGGGACTTCGTGGAGGACGACTTCGCCGGTGTGGTCCGGGACGACGTGACCCTGT
TCATCAGCGCGGTCCAGGACCAGGTGGTGCCGGACAACACCCTGGCCTGGGTGTGGGTGCGCGGCCTGGA
CGAGCTGTACGCCGAGTGGTCGGAGGTCGTGTCCACGAACTTCCGGGACGCCTCCGGGCCGGCCATGACC
GAGATCGGCGAGCAGCCGTGGGGGCGGGAGTTCGCCCTGCGCGACCCGGCCGGCAACTGCGTGCACTTCG
TGGCCGAGGAGCAGGACTGACACGTGCTACGAGATTTCGATTCCACCGCCGCCTTCTATGAAAGGTTGGG
CTTCGGAATCGTTTTCCGGGACGCCGGCTGGATGATCCTCCAGCGCGGGGATCTCATGCTGGAGTTCTTC
GCCCACCCCAACTTGTTTATTGCAGCTTATAATGGTTACAAATAAAGCAATAGCATCACAAATTTCACAA
ATAAAGCATTTTTTTCACTGCATTCTAGTTGTGGTTTGTCCAAACTCATCAATGTATCTTATCATGTCTG
TATACCGTCGACCTCTAGCTAGAGCTTGGCGTAATCATGGTCATAGCTGTTTCCTGTGTGAAATTGTTAT
CCGCTCACAATTCCACACAACATACGAGCCGGAAGCATAAAGTGTAAAGCCTGGGGTGCCTAATGAGTGA
GCTAACTCACATTAATTGCGTTGCGCTCACTGCCCGCTTTCCAGTCGGGAAACCTGTCGTGCCAGCTGCA
TTAATGAATCGGCCAACGCGCGGGGAGAGGCGGTTTGCGTATTGGGCGCTCTTCCGCTTCCTCGCTCACT
GACTCGCTGCGCTCGGTCGTTCGGCTGCGGCGAGCGGTATCAGCTCACTCAAAGGCGGTAATACGGTTAT
CCACAGAATCAGGGGATAACGCAGGAAAGAACATGTGAGCAAAAGGCCAGCAAAAGGCCAGGAACCGTAA
AAAGGCCGCGTTGCTGGCGTTTTTCCATAGGCTCCGCCCCCCTGACGAGCATCACAAAAATCGACGCTCA
AGTCAGAGGTGGCGAAACCCGACAGGACTATAAAGATACCAGGCGTTTCCCCCTGGAAGCTCCCTCGTGC
GCTCTCCTGTTCCGACCCTGCCGCTTACCGGATACCTGTCCGCCTTTCTCCCTTCGGGAAGCGTGGCGCT
TTCTCATAGCTCACGCTGTAGGTATCTCAGTTCGGTGTAGGTCGTTCGCTCCAAGCTGGGCTGTGTGCAC
GAACCCCCCGTTCAGCCCGACCGCTGCGCCTTATCCGGTAACTATCGTCTTGAGTCCAACCCGGTAAGAC
ACGACTTATCGCCACTGGCAGCAGCCACTGGTAACAGGATTAGCAGAGCGAGGTATGTAGGCGGTGCTAC
AGAGTTCTTGAAGTGGTGGCCTAACTACGGCTACACTAGAAGAACAGTATTTGGTATCTGCGCTCTGCTG
AAGCCAGTTACCTTCGGAAAAAGAGTTGGTAGCTCTTGATCCGGCAAACAAACCACCGCTGGTAGCGGTG
GTTTTTTTGTTTGCAAGCAGCAGATTACGCGCAGAAAAAAAGGATCTCAAGAAGATCCTTTGATCTTTTC
TACGGGGTCTGACGCTCAGTGGAACGAAAACTCACGTTAAGGGATTTTGGTCATGAGATTATCAAAAAGG
ATCTTCACCTAGATCCTTTTAAATTAAAAATGAAGTTTTAAATCAATCTAAAGTATATATGAGTAAACTT
GGTCTGACAGTTACCAATGCTTAATCAGTGAGGCACCTATCTCAGCGATCTGTCTATTTCGTTCATCCAT
AGTTGCCTGACTCCCCGTCGTGTAGATAACTACGATACGGGAGGGCTTACCATCTGGCCCCAGTGCTGCA
ATGATACCGCGAGACCCACGCTCACCGGCTCCAGATTTATCAGCAATAAACCAGCCAGCCGGAAGGGCCG
AGCGCAGAAGTGGTCCTGCAACTTTATCCGCCTCCATCCAGTCTATTAATTGTTGCCGGGAAGCTAGAGT
AAGTAGTTCGCCAGTTAATAGTTTGCGCAACGTTGTTGCCATTGCTACAGGCATCGTGGTGTCACGCTCG
TCGTTTGGTATGGCTTCATTCAGCTCCGGTTCCCAACGATCAAGGCGAGTTACATGATCCCCCATGTTGT
GCAAAAAAGCGGTTAGCTCCTTCGGTCCTCCGATCGTTGTCAGAAGTAAGTTGGCCGCAGTGTTATCACT
CATGGTTATGGCAGCACTGCATAATTCTCTTACTGTCATGCCATCCGTAAGATGCTTTTCTGTGACTGGT
GAGTACTCAACCAAGTCATTCTGAGAATAGTGTATGCGGCGACCGAGTTGCTCTTGCCCGGCGTCAATAC
GGGATAATACCGCGCCACATAGCAGAACTTTAAAAGTGCTCATCATTGGAAAACGTTCTTCGGGGCGAAA
ACTCTCAAGGATCTTACCGCTGTTGAGATCCAGTTCGATGTAACCCACTCGTGCACCCAACTGATCTTCA
GCATCTTTTACTTTCACCAGCGTTTCTGGGTGAGCAAAAACAGGAAGGCAAAATGCCGCAAAAAAGGGAA
TAAGGGCGACACGGAAATGTTGAATACTCATACTCTTCCTTTTTCAATATTATTGAAGCATTTATCAGGG
TTATTGTCTCATGAGCGGATACATATTTGAATGTATTTAGAAAAATAAACAAATAGGGGTTCCGCGCACA
TTTCCCCGAAAAGTGCCACCTGAC
Features (pLannotate 1.2.2; 35 found; start..end, strand, type, name):
     31..83      -  misc_feature   bom (fragment): basis of mobility region from pBR322
    238..617     +  enhancer       CMV enhancer: human cytomegalovirus immediate early enhancer
    618..817     +  promoter       CMV promoter: human cytomegalovirus (CMV) immediate early promoter
    835..1015    +  LTR            5' LTR (truncated): truncated 5' long terminal repeat (LTR) from HIV-1
   1062..1187    +  misc_feature   HIV-1 Ψ: packaging signal of human immunodeficiency virus type 1
   1171..1534    +  CDS            HIV-1 gag (fragment): gag protein from human immunodeficiency virus 1; gag
   1680..1913    +  misc_feature   RRE: The Rev response element (RRE) of HIV-1 allows for Rev-dependent mRNA export from the nucleus to the cytoplasm.
   2290..2390    +  CDS            Rev (fragment): human immunodeficiency virus 1 (HIV-1) Rev protein; rev; enhances nuclear export of unspliced and incompletely spliced viral mRNAs
   2440..2557    +  misc_feature   cPPT/CTS: central polypurine tract and central termination sequence of HIV-1
   2614..2680    +  CDS            small t antigen (fragment): SV40 (simian virus 40) small t antigen
   2706..2917    +  promoter       EF-1α core promoter: core promoter for human elongation factor EF-1α
   2918..3027    +  intron         EF-1α intron A (fragment): intron upstream of the start codon of human EF-1α
   3653..3856    +  intron         EF-1α intron A: truncated intron upstream of the start codon of human EF-1α
   3878..4267    +  CDS            CAPSD_BPMS2: Experimental evidence at protein level: Swiss-Prot protein existence level 1. Acts as a translational repressor of viral replicase synthesis late in infection. This latter function is the result of capsid protein interaction with an RNA hairpin which contains the replicase ribosome-binding site. From Escherichia phage MS2 (Bacteriophage MS2).
   4361..4678    +  CDS            DmrB: F36V mutant of FK506-binding protein FKBP12 binds synthetic ligands that do not bind wild-type FKBP
   4751..5772    +  CDS            HygR (fragment): hygromycin B phosphotransferase confers resistance to hygromycin
   5786..5807    +  misc_feature   MCS (fragment): pBluescript multiple cloning site
   5810..6398    +  misc_feature   WPRE: woodchuck hepatitis virus posttranscriptional regulatory element
   6335..6916    +  CDS            nef (fragment): NEF_HV1H2 - Experimental evidence at protein level: Swiss-Prot protein existence level 1. Extracellular Nef protein targets CD4(+) T-lymphocytes for apoptosis by interacting with CXCR4 surface receptors. From Human immunodeficiency virus type 1 group M subtype B (isolate HXB2) (HIV-1).
   6923..7103    +  LTR            5' LTR (truncated): truncated 5' long terminal repeat (LTR) from HIV-1
   7135..7359    +  polyA_signal   bGH poly(A) signal: bovine growth hormone polyadenylation signal
   7363..7384    +  promoter       SV40 promoter (fragment): SV40 enhancer and early promoter
   7405..7833    +  rep_origin     f1 ori (sequence partly withheld): f1 bacteriophage origin of replication; arrow indicates direction of (+) strand synthesis
   7847..8176    +  promoter       SV40 promoter: SV40 enhancer and early promoter
   8224..8271    +  promoter       EM7 promoter: synthetic bacterial promoter&nbsp
   8290..8664    +  CDS            BleoR: antibiotic-binding protein; Sh ble from Streptoalloteichus hindustanus; confers resistance to bleomycin, phleomycin, and Zeocin™
   8674..8799    +  CDS            ble (fragment): BLE_KLEPN - Experimental evidence at protein level: Swiss-Prot protein existence level 1. Binding protein with a strong affinity to the bleomycin family of antibiotics. Binds to CL990; an antimitotic-antibiotic compound. From Klebsiella pneumoniae.
   8794..8915    +  polyA_signal   SV40 poly(A) signal: SV40 polyadenylation signal
   8986..9008    -  protein_bind   lac operator (fragment): The lac repressor binds to the lac operator to inhibit transcription in E. coli. This inhibition can be relieved by adding lactose or isopropyl-β-D-thiogalactopyranoside (IPTG). lac repressor encoded by lacI
   9012..9042    -  promoter       lac promoter: promoter for the E. coli lac operon
   9057..9078    -  protein_bind   CAP binding site: CAP binding activates transcription in the presence of cAMP. E. coli catabolite activator protein
   9091..9183    -  CDS            lacI (fragment): lac repressor; lacI; The lac repressor binds to the lac operator to inhibit transcription in E. coli. This inhibition can be relieved by adding lactose or isopropyl-β-D-thiogalactopyranoside (IPTG).
   9366..9954    -  rep_origin     ori: high-copy-number ColE1/pMB1/pBR322/pUC origin of replication
  10125..10985   -  CDS            AmpR: β-lactamase; bla; confers resistance to ampicillin, carbenicillin, and related antibiotics
  10986..11090   -  promoter       AmpR promoter: bla
