[The description below was written by a language model from this plasmid's Addgene catalogue record and pLannotate feature annotations shown in this document.]
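Description:
Lv EF1a MS2-Fkbp1x 2A Hygro is an 11.1 kb lentiviral transfer plasmid on a pLenti backbone, part of the FIRE-Cas9 system for rapid, reversible epigenome editing. It is propagated in E. coli through a high-copy ColE1/pUC-type origin with ampicillin resistance. The backbone also carries an f1 origin and an SV40/EM7-driven BleoR cassette lying outside the viral region. The viral genome is transcribed from a CMV enhancer/promoter fused to a truncated HIV-1 5' LTR, so packaging does not depend on Tat. It includes the Ψ packaging signal with a gag fragment, the RRE for Rev-dependent nuclear export, and the cPPT/CTS. A WPRE sits upstream of the 3' LTR to boost transcript stability and expression, and a bGH polyadenylation signal follows that LTR.

The payload is driven by the human EF1a promoter with its intron A sequences. It encodes the bacteriophage MS2 coat protein followed by a single FKBP12-derived domain, then, per the plasmid name, a 2A peptide linking it to hygromycin B phosphotransferase. The automated annotation labels the FKBP domain as the F36V DmrB variant, but the catalogue entry simply calls it Fkbp and does not specify a mutation. The 2A itself is not annotated in the feature table. One transcript therefore yields both the fusion protein and a hygromycin marker for selecting transduced mammalian cells.

The MS2 coat protein binds MS2 RNA hairpins, as found in engineered guide RNA scaffolds, so the fusion would place an FKBP dimerization handle at dCas9-targeted loci. In chemically induced proximity schemes, a small-molecule dimerizer then recruits a partner-tagged chromatin regulator. The record does not describe those partner components. The plasmid was assembled by Gibson cloning and is partly derived from an earlier deposited plasmid.
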