Addgene plasmid #102806: Lv EF1a MS2-Fkbp1x 2A Hygro
Purpose: Lentiviral plasmid from FIRE-Cas9 system to express MS2-Fkbp1x fusion protein
Depositing lab: Jerry Crabtree. Depositing organization: Stanford University. Publication: Rapid and reversible epigenome editing by endogenous chromatin regulators. Braun SMG, Kirkland JG, Chory EJ, Husmann D, Calarco JP, Crabtree GR. Nat Commun. 2017 Sep 15;8(1):560. doi: 10.1038/s41467-017-00644-y. PubMed 28916764.
Backbone
  Vector backbone: pLenti
  Vector type: Mammalian Expression, Lentiviral, CRISPR
  Selectable markers: Hygromycin
Growth in bacteria
  Bacterial resistance: Ampicillin, 100 μg/mL
  Growth temperature: 37°C
  Growth strain: NEB Stable
  Copy number: High Copy
Gene/Insert
  Gene/Insert name: MS2-Fkbp
  Promoter: EF1a
  Cloning method: Gibson Cloning
  Sequencing primers: 5′ EF1a Fw; 3′ WPRE Rv
Resource information
  A portion of this plasmid was derived from a plasmid made by: modified from addgene plasmid #61426
Terms and licenses: Academic/Nonprofit Terms; Industry Terms: Not Available to Industry
How to cite: Lv EF1a MS2-Fkbp1x 2A Hygro was a gift from Jerry Crabtree (Addgene plasmid # 102806 ; http://n2t.net/addgene:102806 ; RRID:Addgene_102806)
